>Addgene plasmid #118816 | pDM_noro_S2_lacZA | depositor full sequence | sequence record 224523 | Full Sequence
CTAGTAAATTCGCGTTTCTACGGTAGCCGGGCGCTAATACGACTCACTATAGGGATCGCCCTCCCACGTG
CTCAGATCTGAGAATCTCATGGACTTTAGAACAGAGGAGATAAAGATGATGAGATTCTCAACCTGGCGGC
AGCGCAAGAAGATGACCATGATTACGGATTCACTGGCCGTCGTTTTACAACGTCGTGACTGGGAAAACCC
TGGCGTTACCCAACTTAATCGCCTTGCAGCACATCCCCCTTTCGCCAGCTGGCGTAATAGCGAAGAGGCC
CGCACCGATCGCCCTTCCCAACAGTTGCGCAGCCTGAATGGCGAATGGTAATAATAGCATAACCCCTTGG
GGCCTCTAAACGGGTCTTGAGGGGTTTTTTGCTGAAACCTCAGGCATTTGAGAAGCACACGGTCACACTG
CTTCCGGTAGTCAATAAACCGGTAAACCAGCAATAGACATAAGCGGCTATTTAACGACCCTGCCCTGAAC
CGACGACAAGCTGACGACCGGGTCTCCGCAAGTGGCACTTTTCGGGGAAATGTGCGCGGAACCCCTATTT
GTTTATTTTTCTAAATACATTCAAATATGTATCCGCTCATGAATTAATTCTTAGAAAAACTCATCGAGCA
TCAAATGAAACTGCAATTTATTCATATCAGGATTATCAATACCATATTTTTGAAAAAGCCGTTTCTGTAA
TGAAGGAGAAAACTCACCGAGGCAGTTCCATAGGATGGCAAGATCCTGGTATCGGTCTGCGATTCCGACT
CGTCCAACATCAATACAACCTATTAATTTCCCCTCGTCAAAAATAAGGTTATCAAGTGAGAAATCACCAT
GAGTGACGACTGAATCCGGTGAGAATGGCAAAAGTTTATGCATTTCTTTCCAGACTTGTTCAACAGGCCA
GCCATTACGCTCGTCATCAAAATCACTCGCATCAACCAAACCGTTATTCATTCGTGATTGCGCCTGAGCG
AGACGAAATACGCGGTCGCTGTTAAAAGGACAATTACAAACAGGAATCGAATGCAACCGGCGCAGGAACA
CTGCCAGCGCATCAACAATATTTTCACCTGAATCAGGATATTCTTCTAATACCTGGAATGCTGTTTTCCC
GGGGATCGCAGTGGTGAGTAACCATGCATCATCAGGAGTACGGATAAAATGCTTGATGGTCGGAAGAGGC
ATAAATTCCGTCAGCCAGTTTAGTCTGACCATCTCATCTGTAACATCATTGGCAACGCTACCTTTGCCAT
GTTTCAGAAACAACTCTGGCGCATCGGGCTTCCCATACAATCGATAGATTGTCGCACCTGATTGCCCGAC
ATTATCGCGAGCCCATTTATACCCATATAAATCAGCATCCATGTTGGAATTTAATCGCGGCCTAGAGCAA
GACGTTTCCCGTTGAATATGGCTCATACTCTTCCTTTTTCAATATTATTGAAGCATTTATCAGGGTTATT
GTCTCATGAGCGGATACATATTTGAATGTATTTAGAAAAATAAACAAATAGGCATGCTAGCGCAGAAACG
TCCTAGAAGATGCCAGGAGGATACTTAGCAGAGAGACAATAAGGCCGGAGCGAAGCCGTTTTTCCATAGG
CTCCGCCCCCCTGACGAACATCACGAAATCTGACGCTCAAATCAGTGGTGGCGAAACCCGACAGGACTAT
AAAGATACCAGGCGTTTCCCCCTGATGGCTCCCTCTTGCGCTCTCCTGTTCCCGTCCTGCGGCGTCCGTG
TTGTGGTGGAGGCTTTACCCAAATCACCACGTCCCGTTCCGTGTAGACAGTTCGCTCCAAGCTGGGCTGT
GTGCAAGAACCCCCCGTTCAGCCCGACTGCTGCGCCTTATCCGGTAACTATCATCTTGAGTCCAACCCGG
AAAGACACGACAAAACGCCACTGGCAGCAGCCATTGGTAACTGAGAATTAGTGGATTTAGATATCGAGAG
TCTTGAAGTGGTGGCCTAACAGAGGCTACACTGAAAGGACAGTATTTGGTATCTGCGCTCCACTAAAGCC
AGTTACCAGGTTAAGCAGTTCCCCAACTGACTTAACCTTCGATCAAACCGCCTCCCCAGGCGGTTTTTTC
GTTTACAGAGCAGGAGATTACGACGATCGTAAAAGGATCTCAAGAAGATCCTTTACGGATTCCCGACACC
ATCACTCTAGATTTCAGTGCAATTTATCTCTTCAAATGTAGCACCTGAAGTCAGCCCCATACGATATAAG
TTGTAATTCTCATGTTAGTCATGCCCCGCGCCCACCGGAAGGAGCTGACTGGGTTGAAGGCTCTCAAGGG
CATCGGTCGAGATCCCGGTGCCTAATGAGTGAGCTAACTTACATTAATTGCGTTGCGCTCACTGCCCGCT
TTCCAGTCGGGAAACCTGTCGTGCCAGCTGCATTAATGAATCGGCCAACGCGCGGGGAGAGGCGGTTTGC
GTATTGGGCGCCAGGGTGGTTTTTCTTTTCACCAGTGAGACGGGCAACAGCTGATTGCCCTTCACCGCCT
GGCCCTGAGAGAGTTGCAGCAAGCGGTCCACGCTGGTTTGCCCCAGCAGGCGAAAATCCTGTTTGATGGT
GGTTAACGGCGGGATATAACATGAGCTGTCTTCGGTATCGTCGTATCCCACTACCGAGATGTCCGCACCA
ACGCGCAGCCCGGACTCGGTAATGGCGCGCATTGCGCCCAGCGCCATCTGATCGTTGGCAACCAGCATCG
CAGTGGGAACGATGCCCTCATTCAGCATTTGCATGGTTTGTTGAAAACCGGACATGGCACTCCAGTCGCC
TTCCCGTTCCGCTATCGGCTGAATTTGATTGCGAGTGAGATATTTATGCCAGCCAGCCAGACGCAGACGC
GCCGAGACAGAACTTAATGGGCCCGCTAACAGCGCGATTTGCTGGTGACCCAATGCGACCAGATGCTCCA
CGCCCAGTCGCGTACCGTCTTCATGGGAGAAAATAATACTGTTGATGGGTGTCTGGTCAGAGACATCAAG
AAATAACGCCGGAACATTAGTGCAGGCAGCTTCCACAGCAATGGCATCCTGGTCATCCAGCGGATAGTTA
ATGATCAGCCCACTGACGCGTTGCGCGAGAAGATTGTGCACCGCCGCTTTACAGGCTTCGACGCCGCTTC
GTTCTACCATCGACACCACCACGCTGGCACCCAGTTGATCGGCGCGAGATTTAATCGCCGCGACAATTTG
CGACGGCGCGTGCAGGGCCAGACTGGAGGTGGCAACGCCAATCAGCAACGACTGTTTGCCCGCCAGTTGT
TGTGCCACGCGGTTGGGAATGTAATTCAGCTCCGCCATCGCCGCTTCCACTTTTTCCCGCGTTTTCGCAG
AAACGTGGCTGGCCTGGTTCACCACGCGGGAAACGGTCTGATAAGAGACACCGGCATACTCTGCGACATC
GTATAACGTTACTGGTTTCACATTCACCACCCTGAATTGACTCTCTTCCGGGCGCTATCATGCCATACCG
CGAAAGGTTTTGCGCCATTCGATGGTGTCCGGGATCTCGACGCTCTCCCTTATG
Features (pLannotate 1.2.2; 11 found; start..end, strand, type, name):
     35..53      +  promoter       T7 promoter: promoter for bacteriophage T7 RNA polymerase
    152..325     +  CDS            lacZα: LacZα fragment of β-galactosidase; lacZ fragment
    335..381     +  terminator     T7 terminator: transcription terminator for bacteriophage T7 RNA polymerase
    545..602     +  promoter       AmpR promoter (fragment): bla
    611..1426    -  CDS            KanR: aminoglycoside phosphotransferase; aph(3')-Ia; confers resistance to kanamycin in bacteria or G418 (Geneticin®) in eukaryotes
   1427..1518    -  promoter       AmpR promoter: bla
   1536..2171    -  rep_origin     ColA ori: Plasmids containing the ColA origin of replication can be propagated in E. coli cells that contain additional plasmids with compatible origins.
   2256..2320    -  CDS            TcR (fragment): tetracycline efflux protein; tet; confers resistance to tetracycline
   2335..2356    -  protein_bind   CAP binding site: CAP binding activates transcription in the presence of cAMP. E. coli catabolite activator protein
   2369..3451    -  CDS            lacI: lac repressor; lacI; The lac repressor binds to the lac operator to inhibit transcription in E. coli. This inhibition can be relieved by adding lactose or isopropyl-β-D-thiogalactopyranoside (IPTG).
   3452..3529    -  promoter       lacI promoter: lacI
