>Addgene plasmid #118816 | pDM_noro_S2_lacZA | addgene full sequence | sequence record 229809 | Addgene NGS Result
TAATACGACTCACTATAGGGATCGCCCTCCCACGTGCTCAGATCTGAGAATCTCATGGACTTTAGAACAG
AGGAGATAAAGATGATGAGATTCTCAACCTGGCGGCAGCGCAAGAAGATGCGTAAAATGACCATGATTAC
GGATTCACTGGCCGTCGTTTTACAACGTCGTGACTGGGAAAACCCTGGCGTTACCCAACTTAATCGCCTT
GCAGCACATCCCCCTTTCGCCAGCTGGCGTAATAGCGAAGAGGCCCGCACCGATCGCCCTTCCCAACAGT
TGCGCAGCCTGAATGGCGAATGGTAATAATAGCATAACCCCTTGGGGCCTCTAAACGGGTCTTGAGGGGT
TTTTTGCTGAAACCTCAGGCATTTGAGAAGCACACGGTCACACTGCTTCCGGTAGTCAATAAACCGGTAA
ACCAGCAATAGACATAAGCGGCTATTTAACGACCCTGCCCTGAACCGACGACAAGCTGACGACCGGGTCT
CCGCAAGTGGCACTTTTCGGGGAAATGTGCGCGGAACCCCTATTTGTTTATTTTTCTAAATACATTCAAA
TATGTATCCGCTCATGAATTAATTCTTAGAAAAACTCATCGAGCATCAAATGAAACTGCAATTTATTCAT
ATCAGGATTATCAATACCATATTTTTGAAAAAGCCGTTTCTGTAATGAAGGAGAAAACTCACCGAGGCAG
TTCCATAGGATGGCAAGATCCTGGTATCGGTCTGCGATTCCGACTCGTCCAACATCAATACAACCTATTA
ATTTCCCCTCGTCAAAAATAAGGTTATCAAGTGAGAAATCACCATGAGTGACGACTGAATCCGGTGAGAA
TGGCAAAAGTTTATGCATTTCTTTCCAGACTTGTTCAACAGGCCAGCCATTACGCTCGTCATCAAAATCA
CTCGCATCAACCAAACCGTTATTCATTCGTGATTGCGCCTGAGCGAGACGAAATACGCGGTCGCTGTTAA
AAGGACAATTACAAACAGGAATCGAATGCAACCGGCGCAGGAACACTGCCAGCGCATCAACAATATTTTC
ACCTGAATCAGGATATTCTTCTAATACCTGGAATGCTGTTTTCCCGGGGATCGCAGTGGTGAGTAACCAT
GCATCATCAGGAGTACGGATAAAATGCTTGATGGTCGGAAGAGGCATAAATTCCGTCAGCCAGTTTAGTC
TGACCATCTCATCTGTAACATCATTGGCAACGCTACCTTTGCCATGTTTCAGAAACAACTCTGGCGCATC
GGGCTTCCCATACAATCGATAGATTGTCGCACCTGATTGCCCGACATTATCGCGAGCCCATTTATACCCA
TATAAATCAGCATCCATGTTGGAATTTAATCGCGGCCTAGAGCAAGACGTTTCCCGTTGAATATGGCTCA
TACTCTTCCTTTTTCAATATTATTGAAGCATTTATCAGGGTTATTGTCTCATGAGCGGATACATATTTGA
ATGTATTTAGAAAAATAAACAAATAGGCATGCTAGCGCAGAAACGTCCTAGAAGATGCCAGGAGGATACT
TAGCAGAGAGACAATAAGGCCGGAGCGAAGCCGTTTTTCCATAGGCTCCGCCCCCCTGACGAACATCACG
AAATCTGACGCTCAAATCAGTGGTGGCGAAACCCGACAGGACTATAAAGATACCAGGCGTTTCCCCCTGA
TGGCTCCCTCTTGCGCTCTCCTGTTCCCGTCCTGCGGCGTCCGTGTTGTGGTGGAGGCTTTACCCAAATC
ACCACGTCCCGTTCCGTGTAGACAGTTCGCTCCAAGCTGGGCTGTGTGCAAGAACCCCCCGTTCAGCCCG
ACTGCTGCGCCTTATCCGGTAACTATCATCTTGAGTCCAACCCGGAAAGACACGACAAAACGCCACTGGC
AGCAGCCATTGGTAACTGAGAATTAGTGGATTTAGATATCGAGAGTCTTGAAGTGGTGGCCTAACAGAGG
CTACACTGAAAGGACAGTATTTGGTATCTGCGCTCCACTAAAGCCAGTTACCAGGTTAAGCAGTTCCCCA
ACTGACTTAACCTTCGATCAAACCGCCTCCCCAGGCGGTTTTTTCGTTTACAGAGCAGGAGATTACGACG
ATCGTAAAAGGATCTCAAGAAGATCCTTTACGGATTCCCGACACCATCACTCTAGATTTCAGTGCAATTT
ATCTCTTCAAATGTAGCACCTGAAGTCAGCCCCATACGATATAAGTTGTAATTCTCATGTTAGTCATGCC
CCGCGCCCACCGGAAGGAGCTGACTGGGTTGAAGGCTCTCAAGGGCATCGGTCGAGATCCCGGTGCCTAA
TGAGTGAGCTAACTTACATTAATTGCGTTGCGCTCACTGCCCGCTTTCCAGTCGGGAAACCTGTCGTGCC
AGCTGCATTAATGAATCGGCCAACGCGCGGGGAGAGGCGGTTTGCGTATTGGGCGCCAGGGTGGTTTTTC
TTTTCACCAGTGAGACGGGCAACAGCTGATTGCCCTTCACCGCCTGGCCCTGAGAGAGTTGCAGCAAGCG
GTCCACGCTGGTTTGCCCCAGCAGGCGAAAATCCTGTTTGATGGTGGTTAACGGCGGGATATAACATGAG
CTGTCTTCGGTATCGTCGTATCCCACTACCGAGATGTCCGCACCAACGCGCAGCCCGGACTCGGTAATGG
CGCGCATTGCGCCCAGCGCCATCTGATCGTTGGCAACCAGCATCGCAGTGGGAACGATGCCCTCATTCAG
CATTTGCATGGTTTGTTGAAAACCGGACATGGCACTCCAGTCGCCTTCCCGTTCCGCTATCGGCTGAATT
TGATTGCGAGTGAGATATTTATGCCAGCCAGCCAGACGCAGACGCGCCGAGACAGAACTTAATGGGCCCG
CTAACAGCGCGATTTGCTGGTGACCCAATGCGACCAGATGCTCCACGCCCAGTCGCGTACCGTCTTCATG
GGAGAAAATAATACTGTTGATGGGTGTCTGGTCAGAGACATCAAGAAATAACGCCGGAACATTAGTGCAG
GCAGCTTCCACAGCAATGGCATCCTGGTCATCCAGCGGATAGTTAATGATCAGCCCACTGACGCGTTGCG
CGAGAAGATTGTGCACCGCCGCTTTACAGGCTTCGACGCCGCTTCGTTCTACCATCGACACCACCACGCT
GGCACCCAGTTGATCGGCGCGAGATTTAATCGCCGCGACAATTTGCGACGGCGCGTGCAGGGCCAGACTG
GAGGTGGCAACGCCAATCAGCAACGACTGTTTGCCCGCCAGTTGTTGTGCCACGCGGTTGGGAATGTAAT
TCAGCTCCGCCATCGCCGCTTCCACTTTTTCCCGCGTTTTCGCAGAAACGTGGCTGGCCTGGTTCACCAC
GCGGGAAACGGTCTGATAAGAGACACCGGCATACTCTGCGACATCGTATAACGTTACTGGTTTCACATTC
ACCACCCTGAATTGACTCTCTTCCGGGCGCTATCATGCCATACCGCGAAAGGTTTTGCGCCATTCGATGG
TGTCCGGGATCTCGACGCTCTCCCTTATGTTGAAAGTGACCACCGCTCACGTGTTGTGTGCGC
Features (pLannotate 1.2.2; 11 found; start..end, strand, type, name):
      1..19      +  promoter       T7 promoter: promoter for bacteriophage T7 RNA polymerase
    127..300     +  CDS            lacZα: LacZα fragment of β-galactosidase; lacZ fragment
    310..356     +  terminator     T7 terminator: transcription terminator for bacteriophage T7 RNA polymerase
    520..577     +  promoter       AmpR promoter (fragment): bla
    586..1401    -  CDS            KanR: aminoglycoside phosphotransferase; aph(3')-Ia; confers resistance to kanamycin in bacteria or G418 (Geneticin®) in eukaryotes
   1402..1493    -  promoter       AmpR promoter: bla
   1511..2146    -  rep_origin     ColA ori: Plasmids containing the ColA origin of replication can be propagated in E. coli cells that contain additional plasmids with compatible origins.
   2231..2295    -  CDS            TcR (fragment): tetracycline efflux protein; tet; confers resistance to tetracycline
   2310..2331    -  protein_bind   CAP binding site: CAP binding activates transcription in the presence of cAMP. E. coli catabolite activator protein
   2344..3426    -  CDS            lacI: lac repressor; lacI; The lac repressor binds to the lac operator to inhibit transcription in E. coli. This inhibition can be relieved by adding lactose or isopropyl-β-D-thiogalactopyranoside (IPTG).
   3427..3504    -  promoter       lacI promoter: lacI
