[The description below was written by a language model from this plasmid's Addgene catalogue record and pLannotate feature annotations shown in this document.]
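Description:
pDM_noro_S2_lacZA is a small bacterial expression plasmid of about 3.5 kb, built on the pCOLADuet backbone. It carries a synthetic riboregulator sensor for norovirus RNA. The plasmid replicates in E. coli from the ColA origin, which is compatible with other common origin classes and so allows co-maintenance with additional plasmids. Selection is by kanamycin through an aph(3')-Ia (KanR) cassette driven by a bla-type promoter. The backbone also retains lacI with its native promoter. A short tetracycline-resistance fragment and a CAP binding site are annotated as well and appear to be non-functional backbone remnants. No lac operator is annotated next to the T7 promoter, so the record does not show whether lacI regulates the cassette. The catalogue lists the plasmid as high copy.

The payload is a 347 bp synthetic insert assembled by Gibson cloning. A T7 promoter is followed by roughly 100 nt of unannotated sequence, then the lacZα coding region and a T7 terminator. By position, that unannotated stretch presumably holds the S2 toehold switch, which targets norovirus RNA in the sense orientation. In a toehold switch, the ribosome binding site and start codon are sequestered in an RNA hairpin. Binding of a complementary trigger RNA to the exposed toehold unwinds the hairpin and allows translation of the downstream reporter. Here the output is the LacZα peptide, which complements the β-galactosidase ω fragment to give a colorimetric signal.

According to the record, the construct provides T7 RNA polymerase-driven expression of the sensor, and the associated work concerns low-cost norovirus detection in paper-based cell-free systems. The two sequence records, one from the depositor and one from repository sequencing, show the same feature order and differ only slightly in length and numbering.
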