Addgene plasmid #118816: pDM_noro_S2_lacZA
Purpose: T7 RNAP-driven expression of norovirus sense orientation toehold switches (S2) with a lacZ alpha subunit reporter.
Depositing lab: Alexander Green. Depositing organization: Arizona State University. Publication: Low-cost detection of norovirus using paper-based cell-free systems and synbody-based viral enrichment. Ma D, Shen L, Wu K, Diehnelt CW, Green AA. Synth Biol (Oxf). 2018;3(1):ysy018. doi: 10.1093/synbio/ysy018. Epub 2018 Sep 19. PubMed 30370338.
Backbone
  Vector backbone: pCOLAduet
  Vector type: Bacterial Expression
Growth in bacteria
  Bacterial resistance: Kanamycin, 50 μg/mL
  Growth temperature: 37°C
  Growth strain: DH5alpha
  Copy number: High Copy
Gene/Insert
  Gene/Insert name: Norovirus toehold switch S2
  Species: Synthetic
  Insert size (bp): 347
  Cloning method: Gibson Cloning
  Sequencing primers: 5′ CGTTACTGGTTTCACATTCACCACCC
Terms and licenses: Academic/Nonprofit Terms; Industry Terms: Not Available to Industry
Depositor comments: Output gene is lacZa
How to cite: pDM_noro_S2_lacZA was a gift from Alexander Green (Addgene plasmid # 118816 ; http://n2t.net/addgene:118816 ; RRID:Addgene_118816)
