>Addgene plasmid #118816 | pDM_noro_S2_lacZA | depositor partial sequence | sequence record 224524 | Norovirus toehold switch S2
GGGATCGCCCTCCCACGTGCTCAGATCTGAGAATCTCATGGACTTTAGAACAGAGGAGATAAAGATGATG
AGATTCTCAACCTGGCGGCAGCGCAAGAAG
