>Addgene plasmid #118816 | pDM_noro_S2_lacZA | depositor partial sequence | sequence record 224525 | lacZa gene
ATGACCATGATTACGGATTCACTGGCCGTCGTTTTACAACGTCGTGACTGGGAAAACCCTGGCGTTACCC
AACTTAATCGCCTTGCAGCACATCCCCCTTTCGCCAGCTGGCGTAATAGCGAAGAGGCCCGCACCGATCG
CCCTTCCCAACAGTTGCGCAGCCTGAATGGCGAATGGTAA
